>Addgene plasmid #206036 | pET28-hXRCC1pd-HIS | addgene full sequence | sequence record 408528 | Addgene NGS Result
AAGCGCTCATGAGCCCGAAGTGGCGAGCCCGATCTTCCCCATCGGTGATGTCGGCGATATAGGCGCCAGC
AACCGCACCTGTGGCGCCGGTGATGCCGGCCACGATGCGTCCGGCGTAGAGGATCGAGATCTCGATCCCG
CGAAATTAATACGACTCACTATAGGGGAATTGTGAGCGGATAACAATTCCCCTCTAGAAATAATTTTGTT
TAACTTTAAGAAGGAGATATACCATGGGATCCATGCCGGAGATCCGCCTCCGCCATGTCGTGTCCTGCAG
CAGCCAGGACTCGACTCACTGTGCAGAAAATCTTCTCAAGGCAGACACTTACCGAAAATGGCGGGCAGCC
AAGGCAGGCGAGAAGACCATCTCTGTGGTCCTACAGTTGGAGAAGGAGGAGCAGATACACAGTGTGGACA
TTGGGAATGATGGCTCAGCTTTCGTGGAGGTGCTGGTGGGCAGTTCAGCTGGAGGCGCTGGGGAGCAAGA
CTATGAGGTCCTTCTGGTCACCTCATCTTTCATGTCCCCTTCCGAGAGCCGCAGTGGCGCTAACCCCAAC
CGCGTTCGCATGTTTGGGCCTGACAAGCTGGTCCGGGCAGCCGCCGAGAAGCGCTGGGACCGGGTCAAAA
TTGTTTGCAGCCAGCCCTACAGCAAGGACTCCCCCTTTGGCTTGAGTTTTGTACGGTTTCATAGCCCCCC
AGACAAAGATGAGGCAGAGGCCCCGTCCCAGAAGGTGACAGTGACCAAGCTTGGCCAGTTCCGTGTGAAG
GAGGAGGATGAGAGCGCCAACGCTCTGGCTCCGGGGGCTCTCTTCTTCGCTCGGATCAACAAGACATCCC
CAGTCACAGCCAGCGACCCGGCAGGACCTAGCTATGCAGCTGCTACCCTCCAGGCTGCTGCCGCTGCCTC
CTCAGCCTCTCCAGTCTCCAGGGCCATAGGCAGCACCGCTAAGCCCCAGGAGTCTCCCAAAGGGAAGAGG
AAGTTGGATTTGAACCAAGAAGAAAAGAAGACCCCCAGCAAACCACCAGCCCAGCTGTCGCCAGCTGTTC
CCAAGAGACCTAAATTGCCAGCTCCAACTCGTACCCCAGCCACAGCCCCAGTCCCTGCCCGAGCACAGGG
GGCAGTGACAGGCAAACCCCGAGGAGAAGGCACCGAGCCCAGACGACCCCGAGCTGGCCCAGAGGAGCTG
GGGAAGATCCTTCAGGGTGTGGTAGTGGTGCTGAGTGGCTTCCAGAACCCCTTCCGCTCCGAGCTGCGAG
ATAAGGCCCTAGAGCTTGGGGCCAAGTATCGGCCAGACTGGACCCGGGACAGCACGCACCTCATCTGTGC
CTTTGCCAACACCCCCAAGTACAGCCAGGTCCTAGGCCTGGGAGGCCGCATCGTGCGTAAGGAGTGGGTG
CTGGACTGTCACCGCATGCGTCGGCGGCTGCCCTCCCGGAGGTACCTCATGGCAGGGCCAGGTTCCAGCA
GTGAGGAGGATGAGGCCTCTCACAGCGGTGGCAGCGGAGATGAAGCCCCCAAGCTTCCTCAGAAGCAACC
CCAGACCAAAACCAAGCCCACTCAGGCAGCTGGACCCAGCTCACCCCAGAAGCCCCCAACCCCTGAAGAG
ACCAAAGCAGCCTCACCAGTGCTCCAGGAAGATATAGACATTGAGGGGGTACAGTCAGAAGGACAGGACA
ATGGGGCGGAAGATTCTGGGGACACAGAGGATGAGCTGAGGAGGGTGGCAGAGCAGAAGGAACACAGACT
GCCCCCTGGCCAGGAGGAGAATGGGGAAGACCCGTATGCAGGCTCCACGGATGAGAACACGGACAGTGAG
GAACACCAGGAGCCTCCTGATCTGCCAGTCCCTGAGCTCCCAGATTTCTTCCAGGGCAAGCACTTCTTTC
TTTACGGGGAGTTCCCTGGGGACGAGCGGCGGAAACTCATCCGATACGTCACAGCCTTCAATGGGGAGCT
CGAGGACTATATGAGTGACCGGGTTCAGTTTGTGATCACAGCACAGGAATGGGATCCCAGCTTTGAGGAG
GCCCTGATGGACAACCCCTCCCTGGCATTCGTTCGTCCCCGATGGATCTACAGTTGCAATGAGAAGCAGA
AGTTACTTCCTCACCAGCTCTATGGGGTGGTGCCGCAAGCCGTCGAGCACCACCACCACCACCACTGAGA
TCCGGCTGCTAACAAAGCCCGAAAGGAAGCTGAGTTGGCTGCTGCCACCGCTGAGCAATAACTAGCATAA
CCCCTTGGGGCCTCTAAACGGGTCTTGAGGGGTTTTTTGCTGAAAGGAGGAACTATATCCGGATTGGCGA
ATGGG
[124 nt withheld, positions 2316-2439]
C
[91 nt withheld, positions 2441-2531]
A
[49 nt withheld, positions 2533-2581]
CCTTTGACGTTGGAGTCCACGTTCTTT
[37 nt withheld, positions 2609-2645]
ACCCTATCTCGGTCTATTCTTTTGATTTATAAGGGATTTTGCCGATTTCGGCCTATTGGTTAAAAAATGA
GCTGATTTAACAAAAATTTAACGCGAATTTTAACAAAATATTAACGCTTACAATTTAGGTGGCACTTTTC
GGGGAAATGTGCGCGGAACCCCTATTTGTTTATTTTTCTAAATACATTCAAATATGTATCCGCTCATGAA
TTAATTCTTAGAAAAACTCATCGAGCATCAAATGAAACTGCAATTTATTCATATCAGGATTATCAATACC
ATATTTTTGAAAAAGCCGTTTCTGTAATGAAGGAGAAAACTCACCGAGGCAGTTCCATAGGATGGCAAGA
TCCTGGTATCGGTCTGCGATTCCGACTCGTCCAACATCAATACAACCTATTAATTTCCCCTCGTCAAAAA
TAAGGTTATCAAGTGAGAAATCACCATGAGTGACGACTGAATCCGGTGAGAATGGCAAAAGTTTATGCAT
TTCTTTCCAGACTTGTTCAACAGGCCAGCCATTACGCTCGTCATCAAAATCACTCGCATCAACCAAACCG
TTATTCATTCGTGATTGCGCCTGAGCGAGACGAAATACGCGATCGCTGTTAAAAGGACAATTACAAACAG
GAATCGAATGCAACCGGCGCAGGAACACTGCCAGCGCATCAACAATATTTTCACCTGAATCAGGATATTC
TTCTAATACCTGGAATGCTGTTTTCCCGGGGATCGCAGTGGTGAGTAACCATGCATCATCAGGAGTACGG
ATAAAATGCTTGATGGTCGGAAGAGGCATAAATTCCGTCAGCCAGTTTAGTCTGACCATCTCATCTGTAA
CATCATTGGCAACGCTACCTTTGCCATGTTTCAGAAACAACTCTGGCGCATCGGGCTTCCCATACAATCG
ATAGATTGTCGCACCTGATTGCCCGACATTATCGCGAGCCCATTTATACCCATATAAATCAGCATCCATG
TTGGAATTTAATCGCGGCCTAGAGCAAGACGTTTCCCGTTGAATATGGCTCATAACACCCCTTGTATTAC
TGTTTATGTAAGCAGACAGTTTTATTGTTCATGACCAAAATCCCTTAACGTGAGTTTTCGTTCCACTGAG
CGTCAGACCCCGTAGAAAAGATCAAAGGATCTTCTTGAGATCCTTTTTTTCTGCGCGTAATCTGCTGCTT
GCAAACAAAAAAACCACCGCTACCAGCGGTGGTTTGTTTGCCGGATCAAGAGCTACCAACTCTTTTTCCG
AAGGTAACTGGCTTCAGCAGAGCGCAGATACCAAATACTGTCCTTCTAGTGTAGCCGTAGTTAGGCCACC
ACTTCAAGAACTCTGTAGCACCGCCTACATACCTCGCTCTGCTAATCCTGTTACCAGTGGCTGCTGCCAG
TGGCGATAAGTCGTGTCTTACCGGGTTGGACTCAAGACGATAGTTACCGGATAAGGCGCAGCGGTCGGGC
TGAACGGGGGGTTCGTGCACACAGCCCAGCTTGGAGCGAACGACCTACACCGAACTGAGATACCTACAGC
GTGAGCTATGAGAAAGCGCCACGCTTCCCGAAGGGAGAAAGGCGGACAGGTATCCGGTAAGCGGCAGGGT
CGGAACAGGAGAGCGCACGAGGGAGCTTCCAGGGGGAAACGCCTGGTATCTTTATAGTCCTGTCGGGTTT
CGCCACCTCTGACTTGAGCGTCGATTTTTGTGATGCTCGTCAGGGGGGCGGAGCCTATGGAAAAACGCCA
GCAACGCGGCCTTTTTACGGTTCCTGGCCTTTTGCTGGCCTTTTGCTCACATGTTCTTTCCTGCGTTATC
CCCTGATTCTGTGGATAACCGTATTACCGCCTTTGAGTGAGCTGATACCGCTCGCCGCAGCCGAACGACC
GAGCGCAGCGAGTCAGTGAGCGAGGAAGCGGAAGAGCGCCTGATGCGGTATTTTCTCCTTACGCATCTGT
GCGGTATTTCACACCGCAATGGTGCACTCTCAGTACAATCTGCTCTGATGCCGCATAGTTAAGCCAGTAT
ACACTCCGCTATCGCTACGTGACTGGGTCATGGCTGCGCCCCGACACCCGCCAACACCCGCTGACGCGCC
CTGACGGGCTTGTCTGCTCCCGGCATCCGCTTACAGACAAGCTGTGACCGTCTCCGGGAGCTGCATGTGT
CAGAGGTTTTCACCGTCATCACCGAAACGCGCGAGGCAGCTGCGGTAAAGCTCATCAGCGTGGTCGTGAA
GCGATTCACAGATGTCTGCCTGTTCATCCGCGTCCAGCTCGTTGAGTTTCTCCAGAAGCGTTAATGTCTG
GCTTCTGATAAAGCGGGCCATGTTAAGGGCGGTTTTTTCCTGTTTGGTCACTGATGCCTCCGTGTAAGGG
GGATTTCTGTTCATGGGGGTAATGATACCGATGAAACGAGAGAGGATGCTCACGATACGGGTTACTGATG
ATGAACATGCCCGGTTACTGGAACGTTGTGAGGGTAAACAACTGGCGGTATGGATGCGGCGGGACCAGAG
AAAAATCACTCAGGGTCAATGCCAGCGCTTCGTTAATACAGATGTAGGTGTTCCACAGGGTAGCCAGCAG
CATCCTGCGATGCAGATCCGGAACATAATGGTGCAGGGCGCTGACTTCCGCGTTTCCAGACTTTACGAAA
CACGGAAACCGAAGACCATTCATGTTGTTGCTCAGGTCGCAGACGTTTTGCAGCAGCAGTCGCTTCACGT
TCGCTCGCGTATCGGTGATTCATTCTGCTAACCAGTAAGGCAACCCCGCCAGCCTAGCCGGGTCCTCAAC
GACAGGAGCACGATCATGCGCACCCGTGGGGCCGCCATGCCGGCGATAATGGCCTGCTTCTCGCCGAAAC
GTTTGGTGGCGGGACCAGTGACGAAGGCTTGAGCGAGGGCGTGCAAGATTCCGAATACCGCAAGCGACAG
GCCGATCATCGTCGCGCTCCAGCGAAAGCGGTCCTCGCCGAAAATGACCCAGAGCGCTGCCGGCACCTGT
CCTACGAGTTGCATGATAAAGAAGACAGTCATAAGTGCGGCGACGATAGTCATGCCCCGCGCCCACCGGA
AGGAGCTGACTGGGTTGAAGGCTCTCAAGGGCATCGGTCGAGATCCCGGTGCCTAATGAGTGAGCTAACT
TACATTAATTGCGTTGCGCTCACTGCCCGCTTTCCAGTCGGGAAACCTGTCGTGCCAGCTGCATTAATGA
ATCGGCCAACGCGCGGGGAGAGGCGGTTTGCGTATTGGGCGCCAGGGTGGTTTTTCTTTTCACCAGTGAG
ACGGGCAACAGCTGATTGCCCTTCACCGCCTGGCCCTGAGAGAGTTGCAGCAAGCGGTCCACGCTGGTTT
GCCCCAGCAGGCGAAAATCCTGTTTGATGGTGGTTAACGGCGGGATATAACATGAGCTGTCTTCGGTATC
GTCGTATCCCACTACCGAGATATCCGCACCAACGCGCAGCCCGGACTCGGTAATGGCGCGCATTGCGCCC
AGCGCCATCTGATCGTTGGCAACCAGCATCGCAGTGGGAACGATGCCCTCATTCAGCATTTGCATGGTTT
GTTGAAAACCGGACATGGCACTCCAGTCGCCTTCCCGTTCCGCTATCGGCTGAATTTGATTGCGAGTGAG
ATATTTATGCCAGCCAGCCAGACGCAGACGCGCCGAGACAGAACTTAATGGGCCCGCTAACAGCGCGATT
TGCTGGTGACCCAATGCGACCAGATGCTCCACGCCCAGTCGCGTACCGTCTTCATGGGAGAAAATAATAC
TGTTGATGGGTGTCTGGTCAGAGACATCAAGAAATAACGCCGGAACATTAGTGCAGGCAGCTTCCACAGC
AATGGCATCCTGGTCATCCAGCGGATAGTTAATGATCAGCCCACTGACGCGTTGCGCGAGAAGATTGTGC
ACCGCCGCTTTACAGGCTTCGACGCCGCTTCGTTCTACCATCGACACCACCACGCTGGCACCCAGTTGAT
CGGCGCGAGATTTAATCGCCGCGACAATTTGCGACGGCGCGTGCAGGGCCAGACTGGAGGTGGCAACGCC
AATCAGCAACGACTGTTTGCCCGCCAGTTGTTGTGCCACGCGGTTGGGAATGTAATTCAGCTCCGCCATC
GCCGCTTCCACTTTTTCCCGCGTTTTCGCAGAAACGTGGCTGGCCTGGTTCACCACGCGGGAAACGGTCT
GATAAGAGACACCGGCATACTCTGCGACATCGTATAACGTTACTGGTTTCACATTCACCACCCTGAATTG
ACTCTCTTCCGGGCGCTATCATGCCATACCGCGAAAGGTTTTGCGCCATTCGATGGTGTCCGGGATCTCG
ACGCTCTCCCTTATGCGACTCCTGCATTAGGAAGCAGCCCAGTAGTAGGTTGAGGCCGTTGAGCACCGCC
GCCGCAAGGAATGGTGCATGCAAGGAGATGGCGCCCAACAGTCCCCCGGCCACGGGGCCTGCCACCATAC
CCACGCCGAAAC
Features (pLannotate 1.2.2; 19 found; start..end, strand, type, name):
    147..165     +  promoter       T7 promoter: promoter for bacteriophage T7 RNA polymerase
    166..190     +  protein_bind   lac operator: The lac repressor binds to the lac operator to inhibit transcription in E. coli. This inhibition can be relieved by adding lactose or isopropyl-β-D-thiogalactopyranoside (IPTG). lac repressor encoded by lacI
    205..227     +  RBS            RBS: efficient ribosome binding site from bacteriophage T7 gene 10 (Olins and Rangwala, 1989)
    243..2141    +  CDS            XRCC1: XRCC1_HUMAN - Experimental evidence at protein level: Swiss-Prot protein existence level 1. Involved in DNA single-strand break repair by mediating the assembly of DNA break repair protein complexes. Probably during DNA repair, negatively regulates ADP-ribose levels by modulating ADP- ribosyltransferase PARP1 activity. From Homo sapiens (Human).
   2148..2165    +  CDS            9xHis (fragment): 9xHis affinity tag
   2175..2224    +  CDS            SET1 (fragment): solubility-enhancement tag derived from T7 phage gene 10B
   2232..2279    +  terminator     T7 terminator: transcription terminator for bacteriophage T7 RNA polymerase
   2316..2744    +  rep_origin     f1 ori (sequence partly withheld): f1 bacteriophage origin of replication; arrow indicates direction of (+) strand synthesis
   2797..2854    +  promoter       AmpR promoter (fragment): bla
   2863..3678    -  CDS            KanR: aminoglycoside phosphotransferase; aph(3')-Ia; confers resistance to kanamycin in bacteria or G418 (Geneticin®) in eukaryotes
   3800..4388    +  rep_origin     ori: high-copy-number ColE1/pMB1/pBR322/pUC origin of replication
   4574..4713    -  misc_feature   bom: basis of mobility region from pBR322
   4815..5006    -  CDS            rop: Rop protein, which maintains plasmids at low copy number; rop
   5023..5403    +  CDS            YPB1_ECOLX: Protein predicted: Swiss-Prot protein existence level 4. From Escherichia coli.
   5475..5766    -  CDS            TcR (fragment): tetracycline efflux protein; tet; confers resistance to tetracycline
   5781..5802    -  protein_bind   CAP binding site: CAP binding activates transcription in the presence of cAMP. E. coli catabolite activator protein
   5815..6897    -  CDS            lacI: lac repressor; lacI; The lac repressor binds to the lac operator to inhibit transcription in E. coli. This inhibition can be relieved by adding lactose or isopropyl-β-D-thiogalactopyranoside (IPTG).
   6898..6975    -  promoter       lacI promoter: lacI
   6983..125     -  CDS            TcR (fragment) (across the origin): tetracycline efflux protein; tet; confers resistance to tetracycline
