[The description below was written by a language model from this plasmid's Addgene catalogue record and pLannotate feature annotations shown in this document.]
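Description:
pET28-hXRCC1pd-HIS is a bacterial expression plasmid of about 7.1 kb built on a Novagen pET28c(+) backbone whose multiple cloning site was modified to supply a C-terminal thrombin cleavage site and 6xHis tag. It is selected with kanamycin through the aph(3')-Ia KanR gene and replicates from a pBR322-type ColE1 origin accompanied by the bom region and rop, which normally holds copy number down, although the record lists copy number as unknown. An f1 origin is also present. The annotated tetracycline-resistance fragments, the AmpR promoter fragment and a predicted E. coli ORF look like backbone remnants rather than functional parts.

The insert is human XRCC1, a scaffold protein that assembles DNA single-strand break repair complexes, cloned between PstI and KpnI sites. This "pd" (PAR-deficient) version carries eight alanine substitutions: S103A, S184A, R186A, S193A, S219A, S220A, S236A and S268A. Transcription comes from a T7 promoter followed by a lac operator and the T7 gene 10 ribosome binding site, and it ends at the T7 terminator. The plasmid-borne lacI gene provides repressor, so expression is IPTG-inducible in hosts that supply T7 RNA polymerase. The feature table places a His-tag sequence immediately downstream of the XRCC1 coding region, consistent with the C-terminal tag. It does not separately annotate the thrombin site, and the short "SET1" hit before the terminator is probably an annotation match to backbone sequence.

The construct is intended for producing and affinity-purifying recombinant mutant XRCC1. The associated publication concerns how covalent PARylation of base excision repair proteins regulates DNA demethylation.
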