Addgene plasmid #206036: pET28-hXRCC1pd-HIS
Purpose: Bacterial expression of PAR-deficient hXRCC1pd with 6xHis tag, under the control of T7 promoter
Depositing lab: Primo Schaer. Depositing organization: University of Basel. Publication: Covalent PARylation of DNA base excision repair proteins regulates DNA demethylation. Schwarz SD, Xu J, Gunasekera K, Schurmann D, Vagbo CB, Ferrari E, Slupphaug G, Hottiger MO, Schar P, Steinacher R. Nat Commun. 2024 Jan 2;15(1):184. doi: 10.1038/s41467-023-44209-8. PubMed 38167803.
Backbone
  Vector backbone: pET28c(+)
  Backbone manufacturer: Novagen
  Backbone size w/o insert (bp): 5206
  Total vector size (bp): 7141
  Modifications to backbone: modified MCS including C-terminal thrombin cleavage site and 6xHIS tag
  Vector type: Bacterial Expression
Growth in bacteria
  Bacterial resistance: Kanamycin, 50 μg/mL
  Growth temperature: 37°C
  Growth strain: DH5alpha
  Copy number: Unknown
Gene/Insert
  Gene/Insert name: hXRCC1
  Species: H. sapiens (human)
  Insert size (bp): 1908
  Mutation: S103A,R186A,S184A,S193A,S219A,S220A,S236A,S268A
  Promoter: T7
  Tag / fusion protein: HIS (C terminal on insert)
  Cloning method: Restriction Enzyme; 5′ cloning site PstI (not destroyed); 3′ cloning site KpnI (not destroyed)
  Sequencing primers: 5′ T7; 3′ T7 Term
Terms and licenses: Academic/Nonprofit Terms; Industry Terms: Not Available to Industry
How to cite: pET28-hXRCC1pd-HIS was a gift from Primo Schaer (Addgene plasmid # 206036 ; http://n2t.net/addgene:206036 ; RRID:Addgene_206036)
